>Addgene plasmid #97036 | 371-U | addgene full sequence | sequence record 182502 | Addgene NGS Result
TTCTTGAAGACGAAAGGGCCTCGTGATACGCCTATTTTTATAGGTTAATGTCATGATAATAATGGTTTCT
TAGACGTCAGGTGGCACTTTTCGGGGAAATGTGCGCGGAACCCCTATTTGTTTATTTTTCTAAATACATT
CAAATATGTATCCGCTCATGAGACAATAACCCTGATAAATGCTTCAATAACATTGAAAAAGGAAGAGTAT
GAGTATTCAACATTTCCGTGTCGCCCTTATTCCCTTTTTTGCGGCATTTTGCCTTCCTGTTTTTGCTCAC
CCAGAAACGCTGGTGAAAGTAAAAGATGCTGAAGATCAGTTGGGTGCACGAGTGGGTTACATCGAACTGG
ATCTCAACAGCGGTAAGATCCTTGAGAGTTTTCGCCCCGAAGAACGTTTTCCAATGATGAGCACTTTTAA
AGTTCTGCTATGTGGCGCGGTATTATCCCGTGTTGACGCCGGGCAAGAGCAACTCGGTCGCCGCATACAC
TATTCTCAGAATGACTTGGTTGAGTACTCACCAGTCACAGAAAAGCATCTTACGGATGGCATGACAGTAA
GAGAATTATGCAGTGCTGCCATAACCATGAGTGATAACACTGCGGCCAACTTACTTCTGACAACGATCGG
AGGACCGAAGGAGCTAACCGCTTTTTTGCACAACATGGGGGATCATGTAACTCGCCTTGATCGTTGGGAA
CCGGAGCTGAATGAAGCCATACCAAACGACGAGCGTGACACCACGATGCCTGCAGCAATGGCAACAACGT
TGCGCAAACTATTAACTGGCGAACTACTTACTCTAGCTTCCCGGCAACAATTAATAGACTGGATGGAGGC
GGATAAAGTTGCAGGACCACTTCTGCGCTCGGCCCTTCCGGCTGGCTGGTTTATTGCTGATAAATCTGGA
GCCGGTGAGCGTGGGTCTCGCGGTATCATTGCAGCACTGGGGCCAGATGGTAAGCCCTCCCGTATCGTAG
TTATCTACACGACGGGGAGTCAGGCAACTATGGATGAACGAAATAGACAGATCGCTGAGATAGGTGCCTC
ACTGATTAAGCATTGGTAACTGTCAGACCAAGTTTACTCATATATACTTTAGATTGATTTAAAACTTCAT
TTTTAATTTAAAAGGATCTAGGTGAAGATCCTTTTTGATAATCTCATGACCAAAATCCCTTAACGTGAGT
TTTCGTTCCACTGAGCGTCAGACCCCGTAGAAAAGATCAAAGGATCTTCTTGAGATCCTTTTTTTCTGCG
CGTAATCTGCTGCTTGCAAACAAAAAAACCACCGCTACCAGCGGTGGTTTGTTTGCCGGATCAAGAGCTA
CCAACTCTTTTTCCGAAGGTAACTGGCTTCAGCAGAGCGCAGATACCAAATACTGTCCTTCTAGTGTAGC
CGTAGTTAGGCCACCACTTCAAGAACTCTGTAGCACCGCCTACATACCTCGCTCTGCTAATCCTGTTACC
AGTGGCTGCTGCCAGTGGCGATAAGTCGTGTCTTACCGGGTTGGACTCAAGACGATAGTTACCGGATAAG
GCGCAGCGGTCGGGCTGAACGGGGGGTTCGTGCACACAGCCCAGCTTGGAGCGAACGACCTACACCGAAC
TGAGATACCTACAGCGTGAGCTATGAGAAAGCGCCACGCTTCCCGAAGGGAGAAAGGCGGACAGGTATCC
GGTAAGCGGCAGGGTCGGAACAGGAGAGCGCACGAGGGAGCTTCCAGGGGGAAACGCCTGGTATCTTTAT
AGTCCTGTCGGGTTTCGCCACCTCTGACTTGAGCGTCGATTTTTGTGATGCTCGTCAGGGGGGCGGAGCC
TATGGAAAAACGCCAGCAACGCGGCCTTTTTACGGTTCCTGGCCTTTTGCTGGCCTTTTGCTCACATGTT
CTTTCCTGCGTTATCCCCTGATTCTGTGGATAACCGTATTACCGCCTTTGAGTGAGCTGATACCGCTCGC
CGCAGCCGAACGACCGAGCGCAGCGAGTCAGTGAGCGAGGAAGCGGAAGAGGCGCGCCATGCGGTATTTT
CTCCTTACGCATCTGTGCGGTATTTCACACCGCAATGGTGCACTCTCAGTACAATCTGCTCTGATGCCGC
ATAGTTAAGCCAGTATACACTCCGCTATCGCTACGTGACTGGGTCATGGCTGCGCCCCGACACCCGCCAA
CACCCGCTGACGCGCCCTGACGGGCTTGTCTGCTCCCGGCATCCGCTTACAGACAAGCTGTGACCGTCTC
CGGGAGCTGCATGTGTCAGAGGTTTTCACCGTCATCACCGAAACGCGCGAGGCAGCTGCGGTAAAGCTCA
TCAGCGTGGTCGTGAAGCGATTCACAGATGTCTGCCTGTTCATCCGCGTCCAGCTCGTTGAGTTTCTCCA
GAAGCGTTAATGTCTGGCTTCTGATAAAGCGGGCCATGTTAAGGGCGGTTTTTTCCTGTTTGGTCACTGA
TGCCTCCGTGTAAGGGGGATTTCTGTTCATGGGGGTAATGATACCGATGAAACGAGAGAGGATGCTCACG
ATACGGGTTACTGATGATGAACATGCCCGGTTACTGGAACGTTGTGAGGGTAAACAACTGGCGGTATGGA
TGCGGCGGGACCAGAGAAAAATCACTCAGGGTCAATGCCAGCGCTTCGTTAATACAGATGTAGGTGTTCC
ACAGGGTAGCCAGCAGCATCCTGCGATGCAGATCCGGAACATAATGGTGCAGGGCGCTGACTTCCGCGTT
TCCAGACTTTACGAAACACGGAAACCGAAGACCATTCATGTTGTTGCTCAGGTCGCAGACGTTTTGCAGC
AGCAGTCGCTTCACGTTCGCTCGCGTATCGGTGATTCATTCTGCTAACCAGTAAGGCAACCCCGCCAGCC
TAGCCGGGTCCTCAACGACAGGAGCACGATCATGCGCACCCGTGGCCAGGACCCAACGCTGCCCGAGATG
CGCCGCGTGCGGCTGCTGGAGATGGCGGACGCGATGGATATGTTCTGCCAAGGGTTGGTTTGCGCATTCA
CAGTTCTCCGCAAGAATTGATTGGCTCCAATTCTTGGAGTGGTGAATCCGTTAGCGAGGTGCCGCCGGCT
TCCATTCAGGTCGAGGTGGCCCGGCTCCATGCACCGCGACGCAACGCGGGGAGGCAGACAAGGTATAGGG
CGGCGCCTACAATCCATGCCAACCCGTTCCATGTGCTCGCCGAGGCGGCATAAATCGCCGTGACGATCAG
CGGTCCAATGATCGAAGTTAGGCTGGTAAGAGCCGCGAGCGATCCTTGAAGCTGTCCCTGATGGTCGTCA
TCTACCTGCCTGGACAGCATGGCCTGCAACGCGGGCATCCCGATGCCGCCGGAAGCGAGAAGAATCATAA
TGGGGAAGGCCATCCAGCCTCGCGTCGCGAACGCCAGCAAGACGTAGCCCAGCGCGTCGGCCGCCATGCC
GGCGATAATGGCCTGCTTCTCGCCGAAACGTTTGGTGGCGGGACCAGTGACGAAGGCTTGAGCGAGGGCG
TGCAAGATTCCGAATACCGCAAGCGACAGGCCGATCATCGTCGCGCTCCAGCGAAAGCGGTCCTCGCCGA
AAATGACCCAGAGCGCTGCCGGCACCTGTCCTACGAGTTGCATGATAAAGAAGACAGTCATAAGTGCGGC
GACGATAGTCATGCCCCGCGCCCACCGGAAGGAGCTGACTGGGTTGAAGGCTCTCAAGGGCATCGGTCGA
CGCTCTCCCTTATGCGACTCCTGCATTAGGAAGCAGCCCAGTAGTAGGTTGAGGCCGTTGAGCACCGCCG
CCGCAAGGAATGGTGCATGCAAGGAGATGGCGCCCAACAGTCCCCCGGCCACGGGGCCTGCCACCATACC
CACGCCGAAACAAGCGCTCATGAGCCCGAAGTGGCGAGCCCGATCTTCCCCATCGGTGATGTCGGCGATA
TAGGCGCCAGCAACCGCACCTGTGGCGCCGGTGATGCCGGCCACGATGCGTCCGGCGTAGAGGATCGAGA
TCTCGATCCCGCGAAATTAATACGACTCACTATAGGGAGACCACAACGGTTTCCCTCTAGTGCCGGCTCC
GGAGAGCTCTTTAATGCGGCCGCTTAATTAAGTTCACTGCCGTATAGGCAGCTAAGAAAATTAACTAGAA
ATAATTTTGTTTAACTTTAAGAAGGAGATATACATATGTACTTCCAATCCAATATTGGAAGTGGATAACG
GATCGCGATCGCCCTGCAGGCCGGCCGGTACCACGCGTGCGCGCTGATCCGGCTGCTAACAAAGCCCGAA
AGGAAGCTGAGTTGGCTGCTGCCACCGCTGAGCAATAACTAGCATAACCCCTTGGGGCCTCTAAACGGGT
CTTGAGGGGTTTTTTGCTGAAAGGAGGAACTATATCCGGATATCCACAGGACGGGTGTGGTCGCCATGAT
CGCGTAGTCGATAGTGGCTCCAAGTAGCGAAGCGAGCAGGACTGGGCGGCGGCCAAAGCGGTCGGACAGT
GCTCCGAGAACGGGTGCGCATAGAAATTGCATCAACGCATATAGCGCTAGCAGCACGCCATAGTGACTGG
CGATGCTGTCGGAATGGACGATATCCCGCAAGAGGCCCGGCAGTACCGGCATAACCAAGCCTATGCCTAC
AGCATCCAGGGTGACGGTGCCGAGGATGACGATGAGCGCATTGTTAGATTTCATACACGGTGCCTGACTG
CGTTAGCAATTTAACTGTGATAAACTACCGCATTAAAGCTTATCGATGATAAGCTGTCAAACATGAGAA
Features (pLannotate 1.2.2; 14 found; start..end, strand, type, name):
    104..208     +  promoter       AmpR promoter: bla
    209..1069    +  CDS            AmpR: β-lactamase; bla; confers resistance to ampicillin, carbenicillin, and related antibiotics
   1240..1828    +  rep_origin     ori: high-copy-number ColE1/pMB1/pBR322/pUC origin of replication
   2019..2154    -  misc_feature   bom: basis of mobility region from pBR322
   2256..2447    -  CDS            rop: Rop protein, which maintains plasmids at low copy number; rop
   2464..2844    +  CDS            YPB1_ECOLX: Protein predicted: Swiss-Prot protein existence level 4. From Escherichia coli.
   3086..3986    -  CDS            TcR (fragment): tetracycline efflux protein; tet; confers resistance to tetracycline
   4008..4026    +  promoter       T7 promoter: promoter for bacteriophage T7 RNA polymerase
   4091..4118    +  ncRNA          CRISPR-DR4: Accession: RF01317 - CRISPR RNA direct repeat element
   4136..4158    +  RBS            RBS: efficient ribosome binding site from bacteriophage T7 gene 10 (Olins and Rangwala, 1989)
   4252..4301    +  CDS            SET1 (fragment): solubility-enhancement tag derived from T7 phage gene 10B
   4309..4356    +  terminator     T7 terminator: transcription terminator for bacteriophage T7 RNA polymerase
   4382..4674    -  CDS            TcR (fragment): tetracycline efflux protein; tet; confers resistance to tetracycline
   4722..4750    -  promoter       tet promoter: E. coli promoter for tetracycline efflux protein gene
