[The description below was written by a language model from this plasmid's Addgene catalogue record and pLannotate feature annotations shown in this document.]
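Description:
371-U is an empty pET-family bacterial expression backbone of about 4.8 kb, designed to accept an open reading frame by ligation-independent cloning (LIC). It replicates in E. coli from a ColE1/pMB1-type origin accompanied by the pBR322 bom region and the rop gene, consistent with its listing as low copy, and it is selected with ampicillin through the bla β-lactamase gene. The annotation also picks up two tetracycline-resistance fragments and the tet promoter flanking the expression cassette. These appear to be non-functional pBR322 remnants interrupted by the cassette, not a usable second marker.

The expression unit runs from a T7 promoter through a CRISPR direct-repeat element, the T7 gene 10 ribosome binding site, the cloning site and a T7 terminator, so it requires a host that supplies T7 RNA polymerase. No lac operator or lacI gene is annotated. The repeat corresponds to the Csy4 target sequence that the depositor describes as sitting upstream of each ribosome binding site in this plasmid series. When Csy4 protein is co-expressed, a polycistronic transcript is cleaved ahead of each message, with the aim of avoiding detrimental structure in a long mRNA.

As supplied, the vector encodes a short N-terminal leader ending in isoleucine. Linearising with the blunt cutter SspI and using the recommended LIC primer tails replaces that residue, so the final product carries only the minimal tag MYFQSNA with no affinity handle. NotI, PacI, AsiSI and SbfI sites flank the open reading frame in a BioBrick-style arrangement, so cassettes can be subcloned together into polycistronic co-expression constructs. The short "SET1" fragment hit just before the terminator is probably residual T7-derived sequence and not a functional solubility tag.
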