Addgene plasmid #97036: 371-U
Purpose: (Empty Backbone) MYFQSNA-yORF
Depositing lab: Chris Jeans. Depositing organization: University of California, Berkeley.
Backbone
  Vector backbone: pET
  Backbone size (bp): 4762
  Vector type: Bacterial Expression
  Promoter: T7
  Tag / fusion protein: MYFQSNA (N terminal on backbone)
Growth in bacteria
  Bacterial resistance: Ampicillin, 100 μg/mL
  Growth temperature: 37°C
  Growth strain: DH5alpha
  Copy number: Low Copy
Gene/Insert
  Cloning method: Ligation Independent Cloning
  Sequencing primers: 5′ T7 Forward; 3′ T7 Reverse
Terms and licenses: Academic/Nonprofit Terms; Industry Terms: Not Available to Industry
Depositor comments: This plasmid is an empty vector to be used with a LIC cloning protocol. It has a MYFQSNA fusion tag on the N-terminus To clone into this vector, add LIC fusion tags to the 5' end of your PCR primers. Forward - 5'TACTTCCAATCCAATGCA3' Reverse - 5'TTATCCACTTCCAATGTTATTA3' Linearize the plasmid with SspI and gel purify.When digesting the DNA with T4 polymerase for LIC, use dCTP for insert and dGTP for vector. Series 9 vectors have BioBrick restriction sites to facilitate subcloning reactions to make polycistronic expression vectors. NotI, PacI, AsiSI, and SbfI are the restriction enzyme sites that flank your open reading frame. More information on this vector can be found through http://qb3.berkeley.edu/qb3/macrolab/. Note: The plasmid as it is provided enocdes "MYFQSNI". However, the vector is supposed to be cut with SspI (AATATT), which is a blunt cutter that cuts between the N and the "I" (this ends up not being transcribed). Then, provided you use the LIC tags on your PCR primers that we've suggested, the forward primer will introduce an A residue immediately downstream of the N. The final tag, therefore, is MYFQSNA. In the 371-Series plasmids, upstream of each ribosome binding site is a Csy4 target sequence that allows the polycistronic mRNA to be cleaved upstream of each message when your plasmid is co-expressed with the Csy4 protein. By cleaving the message we hope to avoid detrimental mRNA structures that may result from having a long polycistronic message.
How to cite: 371-U was a gift from Chris Jeans (Addgene plasmid # 97036 ; http://n2t.net/addgene:97036 ; RRID:Addgene_97036)
